>Addgene plasmid #229179 | lvl0-G-TagBFP | addgene full sequence | sequence record 459763 | Addgene NGS Result
TTGAGATCCTTTTTTTCTGCGCGTAATCTGCTGCTTGCAAACAAAAAAACCACCGCTACCAGCGGTGGTT
TGTTTGCCGGATCAAGAGCTACCAACTCTTTTTCCGAAGGTAACTGGCTTCAGCAGAGCGCAGATACCAA
ATACTGTTCTTCTAGTGTAGCCGTAGTTAGGCCACCACTTCAAGAACTCTGTAGCACCGCCTACATACCT
CGCTCTGCTAATCCTGTTACCAGTGGCTGCTGCCAGTGGCGATAAGTCGTGTCTTACCGGGTTGGACTCA
AGACGATAGTTACCGGATAAGGCGCAGCGGTCGGGCTGAACGGGGGGTTCGTGCACACAGCCCAGCTTGG
AGCGAACGACCTACACCGAACTGAGATACCTACAGCGTGAGCTATGAGAAAGCGCCACGCTTCCCGAAGG
GAGAAAGGCGGACAGGTATCCGGTAAGCGGCAGGGTCGGAACAGGAGAGCGCACGAGGGAGCTTCCAGGG
GGAAACGCCTGGTATCTTTATAGTCCTGTCGGGTTTCGCCACCTCTGACTTGAGCGTCGATTTTTGTGAT
GCTCGTCAGGGGGGCGGAGCCTATGGAAAAACGCCAGCAACGCGGCCTTTTTACGGTTCCTGGCCTTTTG
CTGGCCTTTTGCTCACATGTTCTTTCCTGCGTTATCCCCTGATTCTGTGGATAACCGTATTACCGCCTTT
GAGTGAGCTGATACCGCTCGCCGCAGCCGAACGACCGAGCGCAGCGAGTCAGTGAGCGAGGAAGCGGAAG
AGCGCCCAATACGCAAACCGCCTCTCCCCGCGCGTTGGCCGATTCATTAATCACTCTGTGGTCTCAAGGT
GCCACCATGAGCGAGCTGATTAAGGAGAACATGCACATGAAGCTGTACATGGAGGGCACCGTGGACAACC
ATCACTTCAAGTGCACATCCGAGGGCGAAGGCAAGCCCTACGAGGGCACCCAGACCATGAGAATCAAGGT
GGTCGAGGGCGGCCCTCTCCCCTTCGCCTTCGACATCCTGGCTACTAGCTTCCTCTACGGCAGCAAGACC
TTCATCAACCACACCCAGGGCATCCCCGACTTCTTCAAGCAGTCCTTCCCTGAGGGCTTCACATGGGAGA
GAGTCACCACATACGAAGACGGGGGCGTGCTGACCGCTACCCAGGACACCAGCCTCCAGGACGGCTGCCT
CATCTACAACGTCAAGATCAGAGGGGTGAACTTCACATCCAACGGCCCTGTGATGCAGAAGAAAACACTC
GGCTGGGAGGCCTTCACCGAGACGCTGTACCCCGCTGACGGCGGCCTGGAAGGCAGAAACGACATGGCCC
TGAAGCTCGTGGGCGGGAGCCATCTGATCGCAAACATCAAGACCACATATAGATCCAAGAAACCCGCTAA
GAACCTCAAGATGCCTGGCGTCTACTATGTGGACTACAGACTGGAAAGAATCAAGGAGGCCAACAACGAG
ACATACGTCGAGCAGCACGAGGTGGCAGTGGCCAGATACTGCGACCTCCCTAGCAAACTGGGGCACTGAG
CTTTGAGACCACGAAGTGGCTCTTCAGTGGACGAAAGGGCCTCGTGATACGCCTATTTTTATAGGTTAAT
GTCATGATAATAATGGTTTCTTAGACGTCAGGTGGCACTTTTCGGGGAAATGTGCGCGGAACCCCTATTT
GTTTATTTTTCTAAATACATTCAAATATGTATCCGCTCATGAGACAATAACCCTGATAAATGCTTCAATA
ATATTGAAAAAGGAAGAGTATGCGCTCACGCAACTGGTCCAGAACCTTGACCGAACGCAGCGGTGGTAAC
GGCGCAGTGGCGGTTTTCATGGCTTGTTATGACTGTTTTTTTTTGGGGTACAGTCTATGCCTCGGGCATC
CAAGCAGCAAGCGCGTTACGCCGTGGGTCGATGTTTGATGTTATGGAGCAGCAACGATGTTACGCAGCAG
GGCAGTCGCCCTAAAACAAAGTTAAACATCATGAGGGAAGCGGTGATCGCCGAAGTATCGACTCAACTAT
CAGAGGTAGTTGGCGTCATCGAGCGCCATCTCGAACCGACGTTGCTGGCCGTACATTTGTACGGCTCCGC
AGTGGATGGCGGCCTGAAGCCACACAGCGATATTGATTTGCTGGTTACGGTGACCGTAAGGCTTGATGAA
ACAACGCGGCGAGCTTTGATCAACGACCTTTTGGAAACTTCGGCTTCCCCTGGAGAGAGCGAGATTCTCC
GCGCTGTAGAAGTCACCATTGTTGTGCACGACGACATCATTCCGTGGCGTTATCCAGCTAAGCGCGAACT
GCAATTTGGAGAATGGCAGCGCAATGACATTCTTGCAGGTATCTTCGAGCCAGCCACGATCGACATTGAT
CTGGCTATCTTGCTGACAAAAGCAAGAGAACATAGCGTTGCCTTGGTAGGTCCAGCGGCGGAGGAACTCT
TTGATCCGGTTCCTGAACAGGATCTATTTGAGGCGCTAAATGAAACCTTAACGCTATGGAACTCGCCGCC
CGACTGGGCTGGCGATGAGCGAAATGTAGTGCTTACGTTGTCCCGCATTTGGTACAGCGCAGTAACCGGC
AAAATCGCGCCGAAGGATGTCGCTGCCGACTGGGCAATGGAGCGCCTGCCGGCCCAGTATCAGCCCGTCA
TACTTGAAGCTAGACAGGCTTATCTTGGACAAGAAGAAGATCGCTTGGCCTCGCGCGCAGATCAGTTGGA
AGAATTTGTCCATTACGTAAAAGGCGAGATCACCAAGGTAGTCGGCAAATAACTGTCAGACCAAGTTTAC
TCATATATACTTTAGATTGATTTAAAACTTCATTTTTAATTTAAAAGGATCTAGGTGAAGATCCTTTTTG
ATAATCTCATGACCAAAATCCCTTAACGTGAGTTTTCGTTCCACTGAGCGTCAGACCCCGTAGAAAAGAT
CAAAGGATCTTC
Features (pLannotate 1.2.2; 7 found; start..end, strand, type, name):
      1..589     +  rep_origin     ori: high-copy-number ColE1/pMB1/pBR322/pUC origin of replication
    772..821     +  CDS            lacI (fragment): lac repressor; lacI; The lac repressor binds to the lac operator to inhibit transcription in E. coli. This inhibition can be relieved by adding lactose or isopropyl-β-D-thiogalactopyranoside (IPTG).
    847..1536    +  CDS            TagBFP: TagBFP is a basic (constitutively fluorescent) blue fluorescent protein published in 2008, derived from Entacmaea quadricolor. It is reported to be a very rapidly-maturing monomer with very low acid sensitivity.
   1665..1769    +  promoter       AmpR promoter: bla
   1760..1840    -  CDS            int (fragment): INT2_ECOLX - Protein inferred from homology: Swiss-Prot protein existence level 3. Putative integrase believed to be involved in the insertion of antibiotic resistance genes into plasmids and transposons. From Escherichia coli.
   1928..1984    +  CDS            GmR (fragment): gentamycin acetyltransferase; aacC1; confers resistance to gentamycin
   1991..2779    +  CDS            aadA: S3AD_ECOLX - Experimental evidence at protein level: Swiss-Prot protein existence level 1. Mediates bacterial resistance to the antibiotics streptomycin and spectinomycin. From Escherichia coli.
