[The description below was written by a language model from this plasmid's Addgene catalogue record and pLannotate feature annotations shown in this document.]
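Description:
lvl0-G-TagBFP is a small (about 3 kb) level 0 "gene" part plasmid from a hierarchical synthetic-biology assembly toolkit designed for rapid prototyping of gene circuits in mammalian cells. It is built on the lvl0-G backbone and serves as a bacterial storage and donor vector rather than as an expression construct in its own right. It replicates in E. coli from a high-copy ColE1/pUC-type origin and is selected with spectinomycin through the aadA aminoglycoside adenylyltransferase gene, which sits downstream of an annotated AmpR (bla) promoter. The short integrase, gentamicin acetyltransferase and lacI fragments flagged by the automated annotation appear to be non-functional remnants of the source of the resistance cassette and backbone, not working genes.

The payload is the coding sequence of TagBFP, a monomeric, rapidly maturing, constitutively fluorescent blue protein derived from the sea anemone Entacmaea quadricolor. The catalogue lists the species as human, which does not match the protein's origin; the record does not explain this entry. No mammalian promoter, polyadenylation signal or other eukaryotic regulatory element is annotated around the open reading frame, which fits a promoterless part meant to be paired with separate promoter modules at a later assembly step to form a transcription unit. The record does not identify the flanking cloning or recombination sites used for that step, and the 5′ cloning site is listed as unknown. The depositor notes that this version differs slightly from the published plasmid, with no functional differences. Its typical use would be to supply a blue fluorescent reporter for multi-gene mammalian circuits.
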