Addgene plasmid #229179: lvl0-G-TagBFP
Purpose: lvl 0 5 gene
Depositing lab: Ron Weiss. Depositing organization: Massachusetts Institute of Technology. Publication: A platform for rapid prototyping of synthetic gene networks in mammalian cells. Duportet X, Wroblewska L, Guye P, Li Y, Eyquem J, Rieders J, Rimchala T, Batt G, Weiss R. Nucleic Acids Res. 2014 Dec 1;42(21):13440-51. doi: 10.1093/nar/gku1082. Epub 2014 Nov 5. PubMed 25378321.
Backbone
  Vector backbone: lvl0-G [backbone]
  Vector type: Synthetic Biology
Growth in bacteria
  Bacterial resistance: Spectinomycin, 50 μg/mL
  Growth temperature: 37°C
  Growth strain: DH5alpha
  Copy number: High Copy
Gene/Insert
  Gene/Insert name: TagBFP
  Species: H. sapiens (human)
  Cloning method: Restriction Enzyme; 5′ cloning site Unknown (unknown if destroyed)
Terms and licenses: Academic/Nonprofit Terms; Industry Terms: Not Available to Industry
Depositor comments: This plasmid is slightly modified from the version used in Duportet et al. 2014, but does not have any functional differences.
How to cite: lvl0-G-TagBFP was a gift from Ron Weiss (Addgene plasmid # 229179 ; http://n2t.net/addgene:229179 ; RRID:Addgene_229179)
